Addgene plasmid #148075: pAc5.1B-lambdaN-HA-DmPAN2-F1103A-dsRNAres_Y
Purpose: Insect Expression of DmPAN2-F1103A-dsRNAres
Depositing lab: Elisa Izaurralde. Depositing organization: Max Planck Institute for Developmental Biology. Publication: An asymmetric PAN3 dimer recruits a single PAN2 exonuclease to mediate mRNA deadenylation and decay. Jonas S, Christie M, Peter D, Bhandari D, Loh B, Huntzinger E, Weichenrieder O, Izaurralde E. Nat Struct Mol Biol. 2014 Jul;21(7):599-608. doi: 10.1038/nsmb.2837. Epub 2014 Jun 1. PubMed 24880343.
Backbone
  Vector backbone: Unknown
  Vector type: Insect Expression
Growth in bacteria
  Bacterial resistance: Ampicillin, 100 μg/mL
  Growth temperature: 37°C
  Growth strain: DH5alpha
  Copy number: Low Copy
Gene/Insert
  Gene/Insert name: DmPAN2-F1103A-dsRNAres
  Species: D. melanogaster (fly)
  Entrez Gene: PAN2 (a.k.a. Dmel_CG8232, A1Z7K9, CG8232, Dmel\CG8232, Pan2, pan2)
  Cloning method: Unknown
Terms and licenses: Academic/Nonprofit Terms; Industry Terms: Not Available to Industry
Depositor comments: ORF extracted from NCBI: LP04771. Plasmids from this collection were made available to the research community and donated after the lab closed. Please note that the sequence provided by the depositing laboratory may be theoretical/predicted or based on Sanger sequencing results. There may be discrepancies between sequencing results obtained by Addgene and the depositor sequence. If an Addgene verified sequence is not available, please contact before placing your order to request that our lab fully sequence the plasmid.
How to cite: pAc5.1B-lambdaN-HA-DmPAN2-F1103A-dsRNAres_Y was a gift from Elisa Izaurralde (Addgene plasmid # 148075 ; http://n2t.net/addgene:148075 ; RRID:Addgene_148075)
