[The description below was written by a language model from this plasmid's Addgene catalogue record and pLannotate feature annotations shown in this document.]
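Description:
pAc5.1B-lambdaN-HA-DmPAN2-F1103A-dsRNAres_Y is a 9.2 kb insect-cell expression plasmid. The catalogue lists the backbone as unknown, although the name and the annotated parts point to a pAc5.1B-type vector. It is maintained in E. coli through a ColE1/pUC-family origin and selected with ampicillin via the bla gene and its own promoter. The record lists it as low copy even though the annotated origin is described as a high-copy type. A short tetracycline-resistance fragment and a piece of SV40 large T antigen sequence are also detected. These appear to be non-functional backbone remnants.

Expression is driven by the Drosophila melanogaster actin 5C promoter, a strong constitutive promoter suited to fly cell lines, and the transcript ends at an SV40 polyadenylation signal. The open reading frame begins with a fragment of the bacteriophage lambda N protein, followed by an HA epitope (annotated as a partial 3xHA match) and then full-length D. melanogaster PAN2, the catalytic subunit of the PAN2–PAN3 deadenylase complex. The lambda N peptide binds boxB RNA hairpins, so such fusions are typically used to tether a protein to a boxB-containing reporter mRNA, while HA allows detection or immunoprecipitation. A vector-derived V5 tag lies downstream of the PAN2 coding region, but the record does not indicate whether it is translated in frame.

The insert carries the F1103A substitution, and the "dsRNAres" label indicates a version designed to resist dsRNA-mediated knockdown. This would allow the mutant to be expressed while endogenous PAN2 is depleted. The record does not state what F1103A disrupts, though the associated study concerns PAN3 recruitment of PAN2 in mRNA deadenylation and decay.
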