Features (pLannotate 1.2.2; 11 found; start..end, strand, type, name):
     56..2565    +  promoter       Ac5 promoter: Drosophila melanogaster actin 5C promoter
   2585..2650    +  CDS            N (fragment): REGN_LAMBD - Experimental evidence at protein level: Swiss-Prot protein existence level 1. Plays a role as a transcriptional antitermination factor that allows the virus to initiate its lytic phase. Activates expression of the delayed viral early genes by modifying host RNA polymerase (RNAP) into a form that is resistant to termination signals. This antitermination function requires the host NusA protein which serves to stabilize the interaction between antitermination protein N and host RNA polymerase. From Escherichia phage lambda (Bacteriophage lambda).
   2675..2701    +  CDS            3xHA (fragment): three tandem HA epitope tags
   2729..6451    +  CDS            PAN2: PAN2_DROME - Experimental evidence at protein level: Swiss-Prot protein existence level 1. Catalytic subunit of the poly(A)-nuclease (PAN) deadenylation complex, one of two cytoplasmic mRNA deadenylases involved in general and miRNA-mediated mRNA turnover. PAN specifically shortens poly(A) tails of RNA and the activity is stimulated by poly(A)-binding protein (PABP). PAN deadenylation is followed by rapid degradation of the shortened mRNA tails by the CCR4-NOT complex. Deadenylated mRNAs are then degraded by two alternative mechanisms, namely exosome-mediated 3'-5' exonucleolytic degradation,
   6467..6508    +  CDS            V5 tag: epitope tag from simian virus 5
   6608..6742    -  polyA_signal   SV40 poly(A) signal: SV40 polyadenylation signal
   6765..6849    -  CDS            large T antigen (fragment): large T antigen from SV40 (simian virus 40)
   6850..7297    +  CDS            TcR (fragment): tetracycline efflux protein; tet; confers resistance to tetracycline
   7343..7931    -  rep_origin     ori: high-copy-number ColE1/pMB1/pBR322/pUC origin of replication
   8102..8962    -  CDS            AmpR: β-lactamase; bla; confers resistance to ampicillin, carbenicillin, and related antibiotics
   8963..9067    -  promoter       AmpR promoter: bla
>Addgene plasmid #148075 | pAc5.1B-lambdaN-HA-DmPAN2-F1103A-dsRNAres_Y | addgene full sequence | sequence record 357788 | Addgene NGS Result
CTTCAAGAATTAATTCTATATTCTAAAAACACAAATGATACTTCTAAAAAAAAATCATGAATGGCATCAA
CTCTGAATCAAATCTTTGCAGATGCACCTACTTCTCATTTCCACTGTCACATCATTTTTCCAGATCTCGC
TGCCTGTTATGTGGCCCACAAACCAAGACACGTTTTATGGCCATTAAAGCTGGCTGATCGTCGCCAAACA
CCAAATACATAATGAATATGTACACATTCGAGAAAGAAGCGATCAAAGAAGCGTCTTCGGGCGGAGTAGG
AGAATGCGGAGGAGAAGGAGAACGAGCTGATCTAGTATCTCTCCACAATCCAATGCCAACTGACCAACTG
GCCATATTCGGAGCAATTTGAAGCCAATTTCCATCGCCTGGCGATCGCTCCATTCTTGGCTATATGTTTT
TCACCGTTACCCGGGGCCATTTTCAAAGACTCGTCGGCAAGATAAGATTGTGTCACTCGCTGTCTCTCTT
CATTTGTCGAAGAATGCTGAGGAATTTCGCGATGACGTCGGCGAGTATTTTGAAGAATGAGAATAATTTG
TATTTATACGAAAATCAGTTAGTGGAATTTTCTACAAAAACATGTTATCTATAGATAATTTTGTTGCAAA
ATATGTTGACTATGACAAAGATTGTATGTATATACCTTTAATGTATTCTCATTTTCTTATGTATTTATAA
TGGCAATGATGATACTGATGATATTTTAAGATGATGCCAGACCAAAAGGCTTGAATTTCTGCGTCTTTTG
CCGAACGCAGTGCATGTGCAATTGTTGTTTTTTGGAATATTCAATTTTCGGACTGTCCGCTTTGATTTCA
GTTTCTTGGCTTATTCAAAAAGCAAAGTAAAGCCAAAAAAGCGAGATGGCAATACCAAATGCGGCAAAAC
GGTAGTGGAAGGAAAGGGGTGCGGGGCAGCGGAAGGAAGGGTGGGGCGGGGCGTGGCGGGGTCTGTGGCT
GGGCGCGACGTCACCGACGTTGGAGCCACTCCTTTGACCATGTGTGCGTGTGTGTATTATTCGTGTCTCG
CCACTCGCCGGTTGTTTTTTTCTTTTTATGCTGCGCTCTCTCTAGCGCCATCTCGCTTACGCATGCTCAA
CGCACCGCATGTTGCCGTTTCCTTTTATGCGTCATTTTGGCTCGAAATAGGCAATTATTTAAACAAAGAT
TAGTCAACGAAAACGCTAAAATAAATAAGTCTACAATATGGTTACTTATTGCCATGTGTGTGCAGCCAAC
GATAGCAACAAAAGCAACAACACAGGTGGCTTTCCCTCTTTCACTTTTTGTTTGCAAGCCGCGTGCGAGC
AAGACGGCACGACCGGCAAACGCAATTACGCTGACAAAGAGCAGACGAAGTTTTGGCGAAAAACATCAAG
GCGCCTGATACGAATGCATTTGCAATAACAATTGCGATATTTAATATTGTTTATGAAGCTGTTTGACTTC
AAAACACACAAAAAAAAAAATAAAACAAATTATTTGAAAGAGAATTAGGAATCGGACGCTTATCGTTAGG
GTAACAACAAGAAATGCTTACTGAGTCACAGCCTCTGGAAAACTGCCGCAAGCCAGAGAGAGAGAGAAAA
AGAGGGAGAGCAGCTTAGACCGCATGTGCTTGTGTGTGAGGCGTCTCTCTCTTCGTCTCTGTTGCGCAAA
CGCATAGACTGCACTGAAAAAATCGATTACCTATTTTTTATGAATGAATATTTGCACTATTACTATTCAA
AACTATTAAGATAGCAATCACATTCAATAGCCAAATACTATACCACCTGAGCGATGCAACGAAATGATCA
ATTTGAGCAAAAATGCTGCATATTTAGGACGGCATCATTATAGAAATGCTTCTTGCTGTGTACTTTTCTC
TCGTCTGGCAGCTGTTTCGCCGTTATTGTTAAAACCGGCTTAAGTTAGGTGTGTTTTCTACGACTAGTGA
ATGCCCTACTAGAAGATGTGTGTTGCACAAAATGTCCCTGGAATAACCAATTTGAAGTGCAGATAGCAGT
AAACGTAAGCTAATATGAATATTATTTAACTGTAATGTTTTAATATCGCTGGACATTACTAATAAACCCA
CTATAAACACATGTACATATGTATGTTTTGGCATACAATGAGTAGTTGGGGAAAAAATGTGTAAAAGCAC
CGTGACCATCACAGCATAAAGATAACCAGCTGAAGTATCGAATATGAGTAACCCCCAAATTGAATCACAT
GCCGCAACTGATAGGACCCATGGAAGTACACTCTTCATGGCGATATACAAGACACACACAAGCACGAACA
CCCAGTTGCGGAGGAAATTCTCCGTAAATGAAAACCCAATCGGCGAACAATTCATACCCATATATGGTAA
AAGTTTTGAACGCGACTTGAGAGCGGAGAGCATTGCGGCTGATAAGGTTTTAGCGCTAAGCGGGCTTTAT
AAAACGGGCTGCGGGACCAGTTTTCATATCACTACCGTTTGAGTTCTTGTGCTGTGTGGATACTCCTCCC
GACACAAAGCCGCTCCATCAGCCAGCAGTCGTCTAATCCAGAGACCCCGGATCGGGGTACCAACATGGAC
GCACAAACACGACGACGTGAGCGTCGCGCTGAGAAACAAGCTCAATGGAAAGCTGCAAACGGTGGATCTC
CTCCACATATGGCTTACCCATACGATGTTCCAGATTACGCTCCTCCAAGCTTGAATTCTGCAGATATCAT
GGACTATGTCTACTGTGGAACGGATCCGATTGGAGCTAGCGAGGATATCCTGTCCGTGTACGATGCCGGC
AGTGCCCCCGGCAATGGTCATTTCAGCCCGTCCTTTAACGGCTTTAATATTGGAACGACGGACCCCGAGT
ACGTCGAACTGGTCCCGGTCCTGGCTGATGGAGGTGAACATTTTGGAGTGAGCTCCGTCGCCTTTGATGA
TTATGAGGAATTGTTGTGGATGGGAAATCAAGGAGGACATGTGACCAGCTATTATACCAATAGCATGCAA
AAATATACCAGCTTCCAAGTGCATGCTACGGATATCGTCCGTGATATTAGCACGTTGGATAGCGGCGTCT
TGGCCCTGACCCAAACGAGCTTGCGCCACCAAATTCGTCGCGGCTTGCCGAAATTCACGTTTAAGAGCAA
TAATATGAAAGAAATGGTCTCCATGTTGCAACTGTCGCCCCACCGCTTGGTGATGGCTGGCTTGCAAGAT
GAACTGATTGATTTTGATTTGCGTACCCTGAAAGAGACGCGTATTGAACACGTCGGCGCTGGAGGCTGTA
CCGTCTTGCGTAAAAACTCGCGCTACTTGTTCGCTGGAGATCAATTGGGCACCGTTACCCTGCGTGATTT
GAATTCCTTGTCCGTGCAACATACCATTAAAACCCATACGAATATTCTGAGCGATTTTTCCGTGCAAGGC
AACTTGCTGATTAGTTGTGGCTACAGCGGAAGGCAAAATAACCTGGCCATCGACCGCTTCCTAATGGTCT
ACGATCTGCGCATGCTGCGCCTGATCGCGCCCATTCAAGTGATGATTGATCCGCAGATGTTGAAGTTCCT
GCCATCGCTGACATCCCAACTGGCCGTCGTGTCCAGCTACGGCCAGGTTCAGCTGGTGGACACTGTGGAG
CTCAGCGAGCCGCGAGTATCCATGTACCAGATCAACACCAACGGCAGCCAGTGCCTCAGCTTCGACATTA
GCTCCTCTTCACAGGCCATGGCATTTGGGGACCAGTCGGGCCACATCAACATGATTGCCGCTGTACAAAC
GCCTCAGCCGCAGTTCAATCTCTACTCGCGAAGCACAGAGTTTGCGGACGTGGTGCCACAGCTGCCGATG
GTCTCCATTACGGACACCAACTTTCCGCTATCGTCGGTCATGCTACCGCACTTGACGACGGGCACACAAT
GGTTCTCAGATTGGCCGGAGGAACTGCTGCGCTACCGCTACCACAGACCCAAGACCATTGATCCCGAAGT
GCTGAGCAACATGAAAATGCAGGGACCGATTGGATACTCGCCAAACCCACGCACCGCCCGTCGTAATCAA
ATTCCGTACGTGATTGAGCAGGGCGGCGTGTGCAGTCCGAACGGAAATGGAACTGCGGCGGCGACCAAGG
CGGAGAACGGTGTGAAAATCATTCCACGGCGGTATCGCAAAGTCGAGCTGAAGTACACGAAGCTGGGCAC
CCAGGACTTTGACTTTGACCAGCATAATCAAACATGTTTCGCGGGGCTGGAGGCAACGCTACCGAACTCC
TACTGCAATGCTATGCTACAGATTTTGTATTTCACCGACGCGCTTCGCGTGAAGCTGCTGGAGCATTCGT
GCATCAAGGAGTTTTGCCTGTCCTGCGAACTAGGGTTCCTCTTCAACATGCTGGATAAAAGTACCGCTTC
TTCACCTTGCCAGGCCAGCAATTTCCTGCGATCTTTCCGCACTGTGCCAGAGGCCTCGGCACTGGGATTG
ATTCTCACCGACCGCTCATCGAACGTCAATCTAATATCGCTGATACAGAACTGGAACCGATTCATTTTGC
ATCAAATGCATTACGAAATATTCGATTCTAGCAAGAACGCATCCACCTACAGCGGATCTGTGCAAACATC
AACGAACGCGGAAAACGCGGGCTCTTCAGAAACAAGTGGCTCCTCGGACCTTTACGATTCCATAAGTGAT
GAGAACTCCAAGGAGGACGATCGGGAACGCAGTAAGATCAACGCAGAAACTGACATCAGTAAGATCTTTG
GGACCAAGCAAATCTGTATAAACCGCTGCATCAAATGCCAAGAAGAGAAGATAAAGGAAAGCATTCTACT
TGCCTGCAATTTGTCGTATCCCAACCACATCAAAGATAGTGATCAGTATTTCAACTTTGGCACCATTTTG
AAGCGATCTCTCAGCTCCGAGAAGAGTATTCAGGCCTTCTGCGAGAGATGTAAGAAGTTTTCGCCAACCA
ATCAGAGCGTGAAGGTGACTTCGCTTCCGCAAATTCTGTCCATTAACTGTGGCCTCAACAACGAAAAAGA
CATTACCTTCCTGAAGCGCCAGCTCAATCGCTGCAGCGAAAAGACGACTGTTGATGCGGCCGCTTCCTTG
AGCACAAGCAAGCCGTGTCGATATGGAGCCAACTGTTCGCGAAGTGACTGCCATTTCATGCATCCGGATC
GAAAATCTCCATCGCACACAAGCCAACCGAATGCTGTCAACAATTCTCCCAATGGACGCCAAAAGTCCTG
GTTTCCCCTTACATTTACTATGGGCATCAATGACCAAGGTGAGGTGCAGGTGCAAACTCAATCAGATGCA
AGCAGTGGCAAATCGGAACAGGAGGAGGAAACGGAAAAGCCACCAACAAAGGGCTTGGACAACAATCGGA
TGTACGCGCTGCATGCCGTGGTGTGCCAAGTCGATGATGGTACCCAAAAGAACTTGGTATCGTTGATAAA
TGTGCAGCGGCCATACCACACCATGAAACTGGCTGAATCTGCAGATGACCCTCAGAGTCAATGGTATATT
TTTAATGATTTTAGCATATCGCCCGTTTCGCCACAAGAATCGGTATGGTTCACATTGGATTGGAAAGTTC
CTTGCATACTCTTCTACAGACACGTAGAGGATGACTCTGAGTCTGCTAGTACTACTAGCTCGACCGTCAC
GGAAAGTGAAGAAACCATTCCATCAGAGAGCAGCAGCGGCTCGCCAACAAATCTATCCAACCCTTTTCTA
GAGGAAATTGTGAGTCCTATGCTAGGCAACTTAAGTGCAGACGCCACGCTGCAGCCCCTGCAGTCAGATG
AAATGCCGCAGTCGGGTGATCTGGTCGCAATGGATGCCGAGTTCGTTACCCTAAATCCAGAGGAAAATGA
GATTCGCCCGGATGGCAAAACGGCGACCATTAAGCCATGCCACATGAGTGTGGCCCGGATTTCATGTATA
CGAGGACAAGGCCCGGCTGAAGGAGTTCCATTCATGGACGATTACATATCCACCCAGGAGAAGGTCGTGG
ACTACCTAACTCAGGCCTCGGGAATCAAGCCTGGCGACTTGGACGCTAACTTCAGCAAAAAGCGACTGAC
TGCCTTGAAGTACTCATACCAGAAATTAAAATACCTCGTTGACGTAGGAGTAATATTTGTCGGACATGGT
CTGAAGAACGACTTTAGGGTCATAAACATCTATGTACCGTCGGAGCAGATAATAGATACGGTGCACCTGT
TTCACATGCCACATCATCGCATGGTTTCCCTAAGATTTCTAGCCTGGCATTTCTTGGGTACTAAGATTCA
GTCCGAGACGCACGACTCCATCGAAGATGCACGGACCACTCTGCAGCTCTACAAGCACTATTTGAAGCTG
CAGGAGGAGAAGAAGTTTGCCAACGCTCTCAAGAATCTTTACGAACGCGGAAAGCAGCTGCAGTGGAAGG
TTCCAGAGGACTGACCGCGGTTCGAAGGTAAGCCTATCCCTAACCCTCTCCTCGGTCTCGATTCTACGCG
TACCGGTCATCATCACCATCACCATTGAGTTTAAACCCGCTGATCAGCCTCGACTGTGCCTTCTAAGGCC
TGAGCTCGCTGATCAGCCTCGATCGAGGATCCAGACATGATAAGATACATTGATGAGTTTGGACAAACCA
CAACTAGAATGCAGTGAAAAAAATGCTTTATTTGTGAAATTTGTGATGCTATTGCTTTATTTGTAACCAT
TATAAGCTGCAATAAACAAGTTAACAACAACAATTGCATTCATTTTATGTTTCAGGTTCAGGGGGAGGTG
TGGGAGGTTTTTTAAAGCAAGTAAAACCTCTACAAATGTGGTATGGCTGATTATGATCAGTCGACCGATG
CCCTTGAGAGCCTTCAACCCAGTCAGCTCCTTCCGGTGGGCGCGGGGCATGACTATCGTCGCCGCACTTA
TGACTGTCTTCTTTATCATGCAACTCGTAGGACAGGTGCCGGCAGCGCTCTGGGTCATTTTCGGCGAGGA
CCGCTTTCGCTGGAGCGCGACGATGATCGGCCTGTCGCTTGCGGTATTCGGAATCTTGCACGCCCTCGCT
CAAGCCTTCGTCACTGGTCCCGCCACCAAACGTTTCGGCGAGAAGCAGGCCATTATCGCCGGCATGGCGG
CCGACGCGCTGGGCTACGTCTTGCTGGCGTTCGCGACGCGAGGCTGGATGGCCTTCCCCATTATGATTCT
TCTCGCTTCCGGCGGCATCGGGATGCCCGCGTTGCAGGCCATGCTGTCCAGGCAGGTAGATGACGACCAT
CAGGGACAGCTTCAAGGCCAGCAAAAGGCCAGGAACCGTAAAAAGGCCGCGTTGCTGGCGTTTTTCCATA
GGCTCCGCCCCCCTGACGAGCATCACAAAAATCGACGCTCAAGTCAGAGGTGGCGAAACCCGACAGGACT
ATAAAGATACCAGGCGTTTCCCCCTGGAAGCTCCCTCGTGCGCTCTCCTGTTCCGACCCTGCCGCTTACC
GGATACCTGTCCGCCTTTCTCCCTTCGGGAAGCGTGGCGCTTTCTCATAGCTCACGCTGTAGGTATCTCA
GTTCGGTGTAGGTCGTTCGCTCCAAGCTGGGCTGTGTGCACGAACCCCCCGTTCAGCCCGACCGCTGCGC
CTTATCCGGTAACTATCGTCTTGAGTCCAACCCGGTAAGACACGACTTATCGCCACTGGCAGCAGCCACT
GGTAACAGGATTAGCAGAGCGAGGTATGTAGGCGGTGCTACAGAGTTCTTGAAGTGGTGGCCTAACTACG
GCTACACTAGAAGGACAGTATTTGGTATCTGCGCTCTGCTGAAGCCAGTTACCTTCGGAAAAAGAGTTGG
TAGCTCTTGATCCGGCAAACAAACCACCGCTGGTAGCGGTGGTTTTTTTGTTTGCAAGCAGCAGATTACG
CGCAGAAAAAAAGGATCTCAAGAAGATCCTTTGATCTTTTCTACGGGGTCTGACGCTCAGTGGAACGAAA
ACTCACGTTAAGGGATTTTGGTCATGAGATTATCAAAAAGGATCTTCACCTAGATCCTTTTAAATTAAAA
ATGAAGTTTTAAATCAATCTAAAGTATATATGAGTAAACTTGGTCTGACAGTTACCAATGCTTAATCAGT
GAGGCACCTATCTCAGCGATCTGTCTATTTCGTTCATCCATAGTTGCCTGACTCCCCGTCGTGTAGATAA
CTACGATACGGGAGGGCTTACCATCTGGCCCCAGTGCTGCAATGATACCGCGAGACCCACGCTCACCGGC
TCCAGATTTATCAGCAATAAACCAGCCAGCCGGAAGGGCCGAGCGCAGAAGTGGTCCTGCAACTTTATCC
GCCTCCATCCAGTCTATTAATTGTTGCCGGGAAGCTAGAGTAAGTAGTTCGCCAGTTAATAGTTTGCGCA
ACGTTGTTGCCATTGCTGCAGGCATCGTGGTGTCACGCTCGTCGTTTGGTATGGCTTCATTCAGCTCCGG
TTCCCAACGATCAAGGCGAGTTACATGATCCCCCATGTTGTGCAAAAAAGCGGTTAGCTCCTTCGGTCCT
CCGATCGTTGTCAGAAGTAAGTTGGCCGCAGTGTTATCACTCATGGTTATGGCAGCACTGCATAATTCTC
TTACTGTCATGCCATCCGTAAGATGCTTTTCTGTGACTGGTGAGTACTCAACCAAGTCATTCTGAGAATA
GTGTATGCGGCGACCGAGTTGCTCTTGCCCGGCGTCAACACGGGATAATACCGCGCCACATAGCAGAACT
TTAAAAGTGCTCATCATTGGAAAACGTTCTTCGGGGCGAAAACTCTCAAGGATCTTACCGCTGTTGAGAT
CCAGTTCGATGTAACCCACTCGTGCACCCAACTGATCTTCAGCATCTTTTACTTTCACCAGCGTTTCTGG
GTGAGCAAAAACAGGAAGGCAAAATGCCGCAAAAAAGGGAATAAGGGCGACACGGAAATGTTGAATACTC
ATACTCTTCCTTTTTCAATATTATTGAAGCATTTATCAGGGTTATTGTCTCATGAGCGGATACATATTTG
AATGTATTTAGAAAAATAAACAAATAGGGGTTCCGCGCACATTTCCCCGAAAAGTGCCACCTGACGTCTA
AGAAACCATTATTATCATGACATTAACCTATAAAAATAGGCGTATCACGAGGCCCTTTCGT
